Addgene plasmid #52072: PDIA5-bio-His
Purpose: Expresses full-length Protein disulfide-isomerase A5 precursor ectodomain in mammalian cells. C-terminal rat Cd4d3+4 tag, biotinylation sequence and His tag.
Depositing lab: Gavin Wright. Depositing organization: Wellcome Sanger Institute. Publication: A human platelet receptor protein microarray identifies FcepsilonR1alpha as an activating PEAR1 ligand. Sun Y, Vandenbriele C, Kauskot A, Verhamme P, Hoylaerts MF, Wright GJ. Mol Cell Proteomics. 2015 Feb 23. pii: mcp.M114.046946. 10.1074/mcp.M114.046946 PubMed 25713122.
Backbone
  Vector backbone: pTT3
  Backbone manufacturer: Yves Durocher, NRC
  Backbone size w/o insert (bp): 6618
  Total vector size (bp): 8195
  Modifications to backbone: Rat CD4 d3+4, enzymatic biotinylation sequence, linker and His tag (CD4d3+4-BioLHis).
  Vector type: Mammalian Expression
Growth in bacteria
  Bacterial resistance: Ampicillin, 100 μg/mL
  Growth temperature: 37°C
  Growth strain: Top10
  Copy number: High Copy
Gene/Insert
  Gene/Insert name: PDIA5 (alt name: Protein disulfide-isomerase A5 precursor)
  Species: H. sapiens (human)
  Insert size (bp): 1577
  Entrez Gene: PDIA5 (a.k.a. PDIR)
  Promoter: CMV
  Tag / fusion protein: rat CD4 d3+4 (C terminal on backbone); enzymatic biotinylation sequence (C terminal on backbone); His tag (C terminal on backbone)
  Cloning method: Restriction Enzyme; 5′ cloning site NotI (not destroyed); 3′ cloning site AscI (not destroyed)
  Sequencing primers: 5′ CMV-fwd
Resource information
  A portion of this plasmid was derived from a plasmid made by: Insert was chemically synthesised.
Terms and licenses: Academic/Nonprofit Terms; Industry Terms: Not Available to Industry
Depositor comments: Article ref 133
How to cite: PDIA5-bio-His was a gift from Gavin Wright (Addgene plasmid # 52072 ; http://n2t.net/addgene:52072 ; RRID:Addgene_52072)
