[The description below was written by a language model from this plasmid's Addgene catalogue record and pLannotate feature annotations shown in this document.]
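Description:
PDIA5-bio-His is an 8,195 bp mammalian expression plasmid built on the pTT3 backbone, designed to produce a soluble, tagged form of human protein disulfide-isomerase A5 (PDIA5, also called PDIR). It is propagated in E. coli through a high-copy ColE1/pUC-type origin with ampicillin selection (AmpR/β-lactamase under its own promoter). The backbone also carries a fragment of the Epstein-Barr virus oriP, an element that supports episomal maintenance in cells supplying EBNA1. Remnants of lac regulatory sequences and other small annotated fragments are cloning-vector carry-over rather than functional parts of the payload.

The expression cassette is driven by the CMV immediate-early enhancer and promoter, followed by adenovirus-derived leader and splice sequences and a chimeric intron fragment that typically improve transcript processing. The annotation of an adenoviral terminal-protein fragment on the opposite strand most likely reflects this leader region rather than an expressed gene. The chemically synthesised PDIA5 coding sequence (about 1.6 kb) sits between preserved NotI and AscI sites, and a short fragment annotated as an immunoglobulin heavy-chain signal sequence lies just upstream of it. PDIA5 is fused at its C terminus to backbone-encoded rat CD4 domains 3 and 4, then an enzymatic biotinylation sequence, a linker and a His tag. The latter small tags are stated in the catalogue record but are not individually annotated in the feature table. A rabbit β-globin polyadenylation signal terminates the transcript.

The CD4 domains provide a common tag, the biotinylation sequence allows oriented capture on streptavidin, and the His tag allows affinity purification. The associated work used such proteins in a human platelet receptor protein microarray to screen for extracellular receptor–ligand interactions.
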