Features (pLannotate 1.2.2; 19 found; start..end, strand, type, name):
    713..768     +  polyA_signal   β-globin poly(A) signal: rabbit β-globin polyadenylation signal (Gil and Proudfoot, 1987)
   1282..2963    -  rep_origin     oriP (fragment): Epstein-Barr virus oriP replication origin (Yates et al., 2000)
   3090..3194    +  promoter       AmpR promoter: bla
   3195..4055    +  CDS            AmpR: β-lactamase; bla; confers resistance to ampicillin, carbenicillin, and related antibiotics
   4226..4814    +  rep_origin     ori: high-copy-number ColE1/pMB1/pBR322/pUC origin of replication
   4997..5089    +  CDS            lacI (fragment): lac repressor; lacI; The lac repressor binds to the lac operator to inhibit transcription in E. coli. This inhibition can be relieved by adding lactose or isopropyl-β-D-thiogalactopyranoside (IPTG).
   5102..5123    +  protein_bind   CAP binding site: CAP binding activates transcription in the presence of cAMP. E. coli catabolite activator protein
   5138..5168    +  promoter       lac promoter: promoter for the E. coli lac operon
   5176..5192    +  protein_bind   lac operator: The lac repressor binds to the lac operator to inhibit transcription in E. coli. This inhibition can be relieved by adding lactose or isopropyl-β-D-thiogalactopyranoside (IPTG). lac repressor encoded by lacI
   5262..5278    +  promoter       tet promoter (fragment): E. coli promoter for tetracycline efflux protein gene
   5288..5313    -  CDS            bla(M) (fragment): β-lactamase lacking the signal sequence; bla(M); allows cytosolic expression of β-lactamase
   5487..5866    +  enhancer       CMV enhancer: human cytomegalovirus immediate early enhancer
   5868..6067    +  promoter       CMV promoter: human cytomegalovirus (CMV) immediate early promoter
   6135..6173    +  misc_feature   Ad SA (fragment): adenovirus major late transcript splice acceptor (Friedrich and Soriano, 1991)
   6206..6415    -  CDS            PTP (fragment): TERM_ADE02 - Experimental evidence at protein level: Swiss-Prot protein existence level 1. Protein covalently bound to the viral DNA that acts as a primer for viral genomic replication by DNA strand displacement. Assembles on the viral origin of replication in an initiation complex with viral polymerase, DBP, host NFIA and host POU2F1/OCT1. During initiation, the polymerase covalently couples the first dCTP with Ser- 580 of pTP. The terminal protein stimulates the template activity over 20 fold compared to protein-free templates. Neo-synthesized viral genomes are linked to two preterminal prot
   6446..6535    +  intron         chimeric intron (fragment): chimera between introns from adenovirus and immunoglobulin heavy chain genes
   6554..6600    +  CDS            IgH signal sequence (fragment): signal sequence from the mouse immunoglobulin heavy chain variable region
   6631..8187    +  CDS            PDIA5: PDIA5_HUMAN - Also known as PDIR. Experimental evidence at protein level: Swiss-Prot protein existence level 1. From Homo sapiens (Human).
   8185..553     +  CDS            Cd4 (fragment) (across the origin): CD4_RAT - Experimental evidence at protein level: Swiss-Prot protein existence level 1. Integral membrane glycoprotein that plays an essential role in the immune response and serves multiple functions in responses against both external and internal offenses. In T-cells, functions primarily as a coreceptor for MHC class II molecule:peptide complex. The antigens presented by class II peptides are derived from extracellular proteins while class I peptides are derived from cytosolic proteins. Interacts simultaneously with the T-cell receptor (TCR) and the MHC class II presented by antigen presenti
>Addgene plasmid #52072 | PDIA5-bio-His | depositor full sequence | sequence record 80297 | PDIA5-bio-His sequence 8195 bps
GTCGACCTCCATCACGGCCTATAAGAGTGAGGGGGAGTCAGCGGAGTTCTCCTTCCCACTCAACCTTGGA
GAGGAAAGCCTGCAGGGAGAGTTGAGATGGAAGGCAGAGAAGGCTCCTTCTTCCCAGTCCTGGATCACCT
TCTCCCTAAAGAACCAAAAGGTGTCTGTGCAGAAGTCTACTAGCAACCCCAAGTTCCAGCTGTCCGAAAC
GCTCCCACTCACCCTTCAGATACCCCAGGTCTCCCTTCAGTTTGCTGGTTCTGGCAACCTGACCCTGACT
CTGGACAGAGGGATACTGTATCAGGAAGTGAACCTGGTGGTGATGAAAGTGACTCAGCCCGACAGCAACA
CTTTGACCTGTGAGGTGATGGGACCCACCTCACCCAAGATGAGACTGATCTTGAAGCAGGAGAATCAGGA
GGCCAGGGTCTCCAGGCAGGAGAAAGTGATTCAAGTGCAGGCCCCTGAAGCAGGGGTGTGGCAATGTCTA
CTGAGTGAAGGTGAAGAGGTCAAGATGGACTCCAAGATCCAGGTTTTATCCAAAGGGTTGAATTCCGGCA
GCCTGCACCACATCCTGGACGCCCAGAAGATGCTGTGGAACCACAGGGACAGGAACCTGCCTCCTCTGGC
CCCTCTGGGCCCCCACCACCATCACCACCATTGAGTCTAGACACGTGATTAATTAAGGATCCCCCGACCT
CGACCTCTGGCTAATAAAGGAAATTTATTTTCATTGCAATAGTGTGTTGGAATTTTTTGTGTCTCTCACT
CGGAAGGACATATGGGAGGGCAAATCATTTGGTCGAGATCCCTCGGAGATCTCTAGCTAGAGGATCGATC
CCCGCCCCGGACGAACTAAACCTGACTACGACATCTCTGCCCCTTCTTCGCGGGGCAGTGCATGTAATCC
CTTCAGTTGGTTGGTACAACTTGCCAACTGGGCCCTGTTCCACATGTGACACGGGGGGGGACCAAACACA
AAGGGGTTCTCTGACTGTAGTTGACATCCTTATAAATGGATGTGCACATTTGCCAACACTGAGTGGCTTT
CATCCTGGAGCAGACTTTGCAGTCTGTGGACTGCAACACAACATTGCCTTTATGTGTAACTCTTGGCTGA
AGCTCTTACACCAATGCTGGGGGACATGTACCTCCCAGGGGCCCAGGAAGACTACGGGAGGCTACACCAA
CGTCAATCAGAGGGGCCTGTGTAGCTACCGATAAGCGGACCCTCAAGAGGGCATTAGCAATAGTGTTTAT
AAGGCCCCCTTGTTAACCCTAAACGGGTAGCATATGCTTCCCGGGTAGTAGTATATACTATCCAGACTAA
CCCTAATTCAATAGCATATGTTACCCAACGGGAAGCATATGCTATCGAATTAGGGTTAGTAAAAGGGTCC
TAAGGAACAGCGATATCTCCCACCCCATGAGCTGTCACGGTTTTATTTACATGGGGTCAGGATTCCACGA
GGGTAGTGAACCATTTTAGTCACAAGGGCAGTGGCTGAAGATCAAGGAGCGGGCAGTGAACTCTCCTGAA
TCTTCGCCTGCTTCTTCATTCTCCTTCGTTTAGCTAATAGAATAACTGCTGAGTTGTGAACAGTAAGGTG
TATGTGAGGTGCTCGAAAACAAGGTTTCAGGTGACGCCCCCAGAATAAAATTTGGACGGGGGGTTCAGTG
GTGGCATTGTGCTATGACACCAATATAACCCTCACAAACCCCTTGGGCAATAAATACTAGTGTAGGAATG
AAACATTCTGAATATCTTTAACAATAGAAATCCATGGGGTGGGGACAAGCCGTAAAGACTGGATGTCCAT
CTCACACGAATTTATGGCTATGGGCAACACATAATCCTAGTGCAATATGATACTGGGGTTATTAAGATGT
GTCCCAGGCAGGGACCAAGACAGGTGAACCATGTTGTTACACTCTATTTGTAACAAGGGGAAAGAGAGTG
GACGCCGACAGCAGCGGACTCCACTGGTTGTCTCTAACACCCCCGAAAATTAAACGGGGCTCCACGCCAA
TGGGGCCCATAAACAAAGACAAGTGGCCACTCTTTTTTTTGAAATTGTGGAGTGGGGGCACGCGTCAGCC
CCCACACGCCGCCCTGCGGTTTTGGACTGTAAAATAAGGGTGTAATAACTTGGCTGATTGTAACCCCGCT
AACCACTGCGGTCAAACCACTTGCCCACAAAACCACTAATGGCACCCCGGGGAATACCTGCATAAGTAGG
TGGGCGGGCCAAGATAGGGGCGCGATTGCTGCGATCTGGAGGACAAATTACACACACTTGCGCCTGAGCG
CCAAGCACAGGGTTGTTGGTCCTCATATTCACGAGGTCGCTGAGAGCACGGTGGGCTAATGTTGCCATGG
GTAGCATATACTACCCAAATATCTGGATAGCATATGCTATCCTAATCTATATCTGGGTAGCATAGGCTAT
CCTAATCTATATCTGGGTAGCATATGCTATCCTAATCTATATCTGGGTAGTATATGCTATCCTAATTTAT
ATCTGGGTAGCATAGGCTATCCTAATCTATATCTGGGTAGCATATGCTATCCTAATCTATATCTGGGTAG
TATATGCTATCCTAATCTGTATCCGGGTAGCATATGCTATCCTAATAGAGATTAGGGTAGTATATGCTAT
CCTAATTTATATCTGGGTAGCATATACTACCCAAATATCTGGATAGCATATGCTATCCTAATCTATATCT
GGGTAGCATATGCTATCCTAATCTATATCTGGGTAGCATAGGCTATCCTAATCTATATCTGGGTAGCATA
TGCTATCCTAATCTATATCTGGGTAGTATATGCTATCCTAATTTATATCTGGGTAGCATAGGCTATCCTA
ATCTATATCTGGGTAGCATATGCTATCCTAATCTATATCTGGGTAGTATATGCTATCCTAATCTGTATCC
GGGTAGCATATGCTATCCTCATGATAAGCTGTCAAACATGAGAATTTTCTTGAAGACGAAAGGGCCTCGT
GATACGCCTATTTTTATAGGTTAATGTCATGATAATAATGGTTTCTTAGACGTCAGGTGGCACTTTTCGG
GGAAATGTGCGCGGAACCCCTATTTGTTTATTTTTCTAAATACATTCAAATATGTATCCGCTCATGAGAC
AATAACCCTGATAAATGCTTCAATAATATTGAAAAAGGAAGAGTATGAGTATTCAACATTTCCGTGTCGC
CCTTATTCCCTTTTTTGCGGCATTTTGCCTTCCTGTTTTTGCTCACCCAGAAACGCTGGTGAAAGTAAAA
GATGCTGAAGATCAGTTGGGTGCACGAGTGGGTTACATCGAACTGGATCTCAACAGCGGTAAGATCCTTG
AGAGTTTTCGCCCCGAAGAACGTTTTCCAATGATGAGCACTTTTAAAGTTCTGCTATGTGGCGCGGTATT
ATCCCGTGTTGACGCCGGGCAAGAGCAACTCGGTCGCCGCATACACTATTCTCAGAATGACTTGGTTGAG
TACTCACCAGTCACAGAAAAGCATCTTACGGATGGCATGACAGTAAGAGAATTATGCAGTGCTGCCATAA
CCATGAGTGATAACACTGCGGCCAACTTACTTCTGACAACGATCGGAGGACCGAAGGAGCTAACCGCTTT
TTTGCACAACATGGGGGATCATGTAACTCGCCTTGATCGTTGGGAACCGGAGCTGAATGAAGCCATACCA
AACGACGAGCGTGACACCACGATGCCTGCAGCAATGGCAACAACGTTGCGCAAACTATTAACTGGCGAAC
TACTTACTCTAGCTTCCCGGCAACAATTAATAGACTGGATGGAGGCGGATAAAGTTGCAGGACCACTTCT
GCGCTCGGCCCTTCCGGCTGGCTGGTTTATTGCTGATAAATCTGGAGCCGGTGAGCGTGGGTCTCGCGGT
ATCATTGCAGCACTGGGGCCAGATGGTAAGCCCTCCCGTATCGTAGTTATCTACACGACGGGGAGTCAGG
CAACTATGGATGAACGAAATAGACAGATCGCTGAGATAGGTGCCTCACTGATTAAGCATTGGTAACTGTC
AGACCAAGTTTACTCATATATACTTTAGATTGATTTAAAACTTCATTTTTAATTTAAAAGGATCTAGGTG
AAGATCCTTTTTGATAATCTCATGACCAAAATCCCTTAACGTGAGTTTTCGTTCCACTGAGCGTCAGACC
CCGTAGAAAAGATCAAAGGATCTTCTTGAGATCCTTTTTTTCTGCGCGTAATCTGCTGCTTGCAAACAAA
AAAACCACCGCTACCAGCGGTGGTTTGTTTGCCGGATCAAGAGCTACCAACTCTTTTTCCGAAGGTAACT
GGCTTCAGCAGAGCGCAGATACCAAATACTGTTCTTCTAGTGTAGCCGTAGTTAGGCCACCACTTCAAGA
ACTCTGTAGCACCGCCTACATACCTCGCTCTGCTAATCCTGTTACCAGTGGCTGCTGCCAGTGGCGATAA
GTCGTGTCTTACCGGGTTGGACTCAAGACGATAGTTACCGGATAAGGCGCAGCGGTCGGGCTGAACGGGG
GGTTCGTGCACACAGCCCAGCTTGGAGCGAACGACCTACACCGAACTGAGATACCTACAGCGTGAGCTAT
GAGAAAGCGCCACGCTTCCCGAAGGGAGAAAGGCGGACAGGTATCCGGTAAGCGGCAGGGTCGGAACAGG
AGAGCGCACGAGGGAGCTTCCAGGGGGAAACGCCTGGTATCTTTATAGTCCTGTCGGGTTTCGCCACCTC
TGACTTGAGCGTCGATTTTTGTGATGCTCGTCAGGGGGGCGGAGCCTATGGAAAAACGCCAGCAACGCGG
CCTTTTTACGGTTCCTGGCCTTTTGCTGGCCTTTTGCTCACATGTTCTTTCCTGCGTTATCCCCTGATTC
TGTGGATAACCGTATTACCGCCTTTGAGTGAGCTGATACCGCTCGCCGCAGCCGAACGACCGAGCGCAGC
GAGTCAGTGAGCGAGGAAGCGGAAGAGCGCCCAATACGCAAACCGCCTCTCCCCGCGCGTTGGCCGATTC
ATTAATGCAGCTGGCACGACAGGTTTCCCGACTGGAAAGCGGGCAGTGAGCGCAACGCAATTAATGTGAG
TTAGCTCACTCATTAGGCACCCCAGGCTTTACACTTTATGCTTCCGGCTCGTATGTTGTGTGGAATTGTG
AGCGGATAACAATTTCACACAGGAAACAGCTATGACCATGATTACGCCAAGCTCTAGCTAGAGGTCGACC
AATTCTCATGTTTGACAGCTTATCATCGCAGATCCGGGCAACGTTGTTGCCATTGCTGCAGGCGCAGAAC
TGGTAGGTATGGAAGATCTATACATTGAATCAATATTGGCAATTAGCCATATTAGTCATTGGTTATATAG
CATAAATCAATATTGGCTATTGGCCATTGCATACGTTGTATCTATATCATAATATGTACATTTATATTGG
CTCATGTCCAATATGACCGCCATGTTGACATTGATTATTGACTAGTTATTAATAGTAATCAATTACGGGG
TCATTAGTTCATAGCCCATATATGGAGTTCCGCGTTACATAACTTACGGTAAATGGCCCGCCTGGCTGAC
CGCCCAACGACCCCCGCCCATTGACGTCAATAATGACGTATGTTCCCATAGTAACGCCAATAGGGACTTT
CCATTGACGTCAATGGGTGGAGTATTTACGGTAAACTGCCCACTTGGCAGTACATCAAGTGTATCATATG
CCAAGTCCGCCCCCTATTGACGTCAATGACGGTAAATGGCCCGCCTGGCATTATGCCCAGTACATGACCT
TACGGGACTTTCCTACTTGGCAGTACATCTACGTATTAGTCATCGCTATTACCATGGTGATGCGGTTTTG
GCAGTACACCAATGGGCGTGGATAGCGGTTTGACTCACGGGGATTTCCAAGTCTCCACCCCATTGACGTC
AATGGGAGTTTGTTTTGGCACCAAAATCAACGGGACTTTCCAAAATGTCGTAATAACCCCGCCCCGTTGA
CGCAAATGGGCGGTAGGCGTGTACGGTGGGAGGTCTATATAAGCAGAGCTCGTTTAGTGAACCGTCAGAT
CCTCACTCTCTTCCGCATCGCTGTCTGCGAGGGCCAGCTGTTGGGCTCGCGGTTGAGGACAAACTCTTCG
CGGTCTTTCCAGTACTCTTGGATCGGAAACCCGTCGGCCTCCGAACGGTACTCCGCCACCGAGGGACCTG
AGCGAGTCCGCATCGACCGGATCGGAAAACCTCTCGAGAAAGGCGTCTAACCAGTCACAGTCGCAAGGTA
GGCTGAGCACCGTGGCGGGCGGCAGCGGGTGGCGGTCGGGGTTGTTTCTGGCGGAGGTGCTGCTGATGAT
GTAATTAAAGTAGGCGGTCTTGAGACGGCGGATGGTCGAGGTGAGGTGTGGCAGGCTTGAGATCCAGCTG
TTGGGGTGAGTACTCCCTCTCAAAAGCGGGCATTACTTCTGCGCTAAGATTGTCAGTTTCCAAAAACGAG
GAGGATTTGATATTCACCTGGCCCGATCTGGCCATACACTTGAGTGACAATGACATCCACTTTGCCTTTC
TCTCCACAGGTGTCCACTCCCAGGTCCAAGTTTAAACTGCGGCCGCCACCATGGCTAGAGCCGGACCAGC
TTGGCTGCTGCTGGCCATCTGGGTGGTGCTGCCCTCTTGGCTGTCCAGCGCCAAGGTGTCCAGCCTGATC
GAGCGGATCAGCGACCCCAAGGACCTGAAGAAGCTGCTGCGGACCCGGAACAACGTGCTGGTGCTCTATA
GCAAGAGCGAGGTGGCCGCCGAGAACCACCTGAGACTGCTGTCCACAGTGGCCCAGGCCGTGAAGGGCCA
GGGCACCATCTGTTGGGTGGACTGCGGCGACGCCGAGAGCCGGAAGCTGTGCAAGAAAATGAAGGTGGAC
CTGAGCCCCAAGGACAAGAAGGTGGAGCTGTTCCACTACCAAGACGGCGCCTTCCACACCGAGTACAACC
GGGCCGTGACCTTCAAGAGCATCGTGGCCTTTCTGAAGGACCCCAAGGGCCCTCCTCTGTGGGAAGAGGA
CCCTGGCGCCAAGGACGTGGTGCACCTGGACAGCGAGAAGGACTTCCGGCGGCTGCTGAAGAAAGAGGAA
AAGCCCCTGCTGATCATGTTCTACGCCCCCTGGTGCAGCATGTGCAAGCGGATGATGCCCCACTTCCAGA
AGGCCGCCACCCAGCTGAGAGGACATGCCGTGCTGGCCGGCATGAACGTGTACAGCAGCGAGTTCGAGAA
CATCAAAGAGGAATACAGCGTCAGAGGCTTCCCCACCATCTGCTACTTCGAGAAGGGCCGGTTCCTGTTC
CAGTACGACAACTACGGCAGCACCGCCGAGGATATCGTGGAGTGGCTGAAGAACCCCCAGCCCCCTCAGC
CTCAGGTGCCAGAGACACCCTGGGCCGATGAGGGCGGCAGCGTGTACCACCTGACCGACGAGGACTTCGA
CCAGTTCGTGAAAGAACACAGCAGCGTGCTCGTGATGTTTCACGCCCCTTGGTGCGGCCACTGCAAGAAG
ATGAAACCCGAGTTCGAAAAGGCCGCCGAGGCCCTGCATGGCGAGGCCGATTCTAGCGGAGTGCTGGCCG
CCGTGGACGCCACAGTGAACAAGGCCCTGGCCGAGCGGTTCCACATCAGCGAGTTCCCCACCCTGAAGTA
CTTCAAGAACGGCGAGAAGTACGCCGTGCCCGTGCTGAGGACCAAGAAAAAGTTCCTGGAATGGATGCAG
AATCCTGAGGCTCCTCCTCCTCCTGAGCCCACCTGGGAGGAACAGCAGACCAGCGTGCTGCACCTCGTGG
GCGACAACTTCCGGGAGACACTGAAGAAGAAAAAGCACACCCTGGTCATGTTTTATGCCCCATGGTGTCC
CCACTGCAAAAAAGTGATCCCCCACTTCACCGCCACCGCCGACGCCTTCAAGGACGACCGGAAGATCGCC
TGCGCCGCTGTGGACTGCGTGAAGGATAAGAACCAGGACCTGTGCCAGCAGGAAGCCGTCAAGGGCTACC
CCACCTTCCACTACTACCACTACGGCAAGTTCGCCGAGAAGTATGACAGCGACCGGACCGAGCTGGGCTT
CACCAACTACATCCGGGCCCTGAGAGAGGGCGATCACGAGCGGCTGGGCAAGAAGAAAGAAGAACTCGGC
GCGCC
