>Addgene plasmid #52072 | PDIA5-bio-His | addgene partial sequence | sequence record 94589 | pMT2-F 5'-TTGCCTTTCTCTCCACAGGT-3'
ACTGCGGCCGCCACCATGGCTAGAGCCGGACCAGCTTGGCTGCTGCTGGCCATCTGGGTGGTGCTGCCCT
CTTGGCTGTCCAGCGCCAAGGTGTCCAGCCTGATCGAGCGGATCAGCGACCCCAAGGACCTGAAGAAGCT
GCTGCGGACCCGGAACAACGTGCTGGTGCTCTATAGCAAGAGCGAGGTGGCCGCCGAGAACCACCTGAGA
CTGCTGTCCACAGTGGCCCAGGCCGTGAAGGGCCAGGGCACCATCTGTTGGGTGGACTGCGGCGACGCCG
AGAGCCGGAAGCTGTGCAAGAAAATGAAGGTGGACCTGAGCCCCAAGGACAAGAAGGTGGAGCTGTTCCA
CTACCAAGACGGCGCCTTCCACACCGAGTACAACCGGGCCGTGACCTTCAAGAGCATCGTGGCCTTTCTG
AAGGACCCCAAGGGCCCTCCTCTGTGGGAAGAGGACCCTGGCGCCAAGGACGTGGTGCACCTGGACAGCG
AGAAGGACTTCCGGCGGCTGCTGAAGAAAGAGGAAAAGCCCCTGCTGATCATGTTCTACGCCCCCTGGTG
CAGCATGTGCAAGCGGATGATGCCCCACTTCCAGAAGGCCGCCACCCAGCTGAGAGGACATGCCGTGCTG
GCCGGCATGAACGTGTACAGCAGCGAGTTCGAGAACATCAAAGAGGAATACAGCGTCAGAGGCTTCCCCA
CCATCTGCTACTTCGAGAAGGGCCGGTTCCTGTTCCAGTACGACAACTACGGCAGCACCGCCGAGGATAT
CGTGGAGTGGCTGAAGAACCC
