>Addgene plasmid #52072 | PDIA5-bio-His | addgene partial sequence | sequence record 94808 | rb_glob_PA_term-R 5'-CCCATATGTCCTTCCGAGTG-3'
ATAAATTTCCTTTATTAGCCAGAGGTCGAGGTCGGGGGATCCTTAATTAATCACGTGTCTAGACTCAATG
GTGGTGATGGTGGTGGGGGCCCAGAGGGGCCAGAGGAGGCAGGTTCCTGTCCCTGTGGTTCCACAGCATC
TTCTGGGCGTCCAGGATGTGGTGCAGGCTGCCGGAATTCAACCCTTTGGATAAAACCTGGATCTTGGAGT
CCATCTTGACCTCTTCACCTTCACTCAGTAGACATTGCCACACCCCTGCTTCAGGGGCCTGCACTTGAAT
CACTTTCTCCTGCCTGGAGACCCTGGCCTCCTGATTCTCCTGCTTCAAGATCAGTCTCATCTTGGGTGAG
GTGGGTCCCATCACCTCACAGGTCAAAGTGTTGCTGTCGGGCTGAGTCACTTTCATCACCACCAGGTTCA
CTTCCTGATACAGTATCCCTCTGTCCAGAGTCAGGGTCAGGTTGCCAGAACCAGCAAACTGAAGGGAGAC
CTGGGGTATCTGAAGGGTGAGTGGGAGCGTTTCGGACAGCTGGAACTTGGGGTTGCTAGTAGACTTCTGC
ACAGACACCTTTTGGTTCTTTAGGGAGAAGGTGATCCAGGACTGGGAAGAAGGAGCCTTCTCTGCCTTCC
ATCTCAACTCTCCCTGCAGGCTTTCCTCTCCAAGGTTGAGTGGGAAGGAGAACTCCGCTGACTCCCCCTC
ACTCTTATAGGCCGTGATGGAGGTCGACGGCGCGCCGAGTTCTTCTTTCTTCTTGCCCAGCCGCTCGTGA
TCGCCCTCTCTCAGGGCCCGGATGTAGTTGGTGAAGC
